>Addgene plasmid #144371 | TFORF1688 | addgene full sequence | sequence record 353160 | Addgene NGS Result
GGCTCCGGTGCCCGTCAGTGGGCAGAGCGCACATCGCCCACAGTCCCCGAGAAGTTGGGGGGAGGGGTCG
GCAATTGAACCGGTGCCTAGAGAAGGTGGCGCGGGGTAAACTGGGAAAGTGATGTCGTGTACTGGCTCCG
CCTTTTTCCCGAGGGTGGGGGAGAACCGTATATAAGTGCAGTAGTCGCCGTGAACGTTCTTTTTCGCAAC
GGGTTTGCCGCCAGAACACAGGTAAGTGCCGTGTGTGGTTCCCGCGGGCCTGGCCTCTTTACGGGTTATG
GCCCTTGCGTGCCTTGAATTACTTCCACCTGGCTGCAGTACGTGATTCTTGATCCCGAGCTTCGGGTTGG
AAGTGGGTGGGAGAGTTCGAGGCCTTGCGCTTAAGGAGCCCCTTCGCCTCGTGCTTGAGTTGAGGCCTGG
CCTGGGCGCTGGGGCCGCCGCGTGCGAATCTGGTGGCACCTTCGCGCCTGTCTCGCTGCTTTCGATAAGT
CTCTAGCCATTTAAAATTTTTGATGACCTGCTGCGACGCTTTTTTTCTGGCAAGATAGTCTTGTAAATGC
GGGCCAAGATCTGCACACTGGTATTTCGGTTTTTGGGGCCGCGGGCGGCGACGGGGCCCGTGCGTCCCAG
CGCACATGTTCGGCGAGGCGGGGCCTGCGAGCGCGGCCACCGAGAATCGGACGGGGGTAGTCTCAAGCTG
GCCGGCCTGCTCTGGTGCCTGGCCTCGCGCCGCCGTGTATCGCCCCGCCCTGGGCGGCAAGGCTGGCCCG
GTCGGCACCAGTTGCGTGAGCGGAAAGATGGCCGCTTCCCGGCCCTGCTGCAGGGAGCTCAAAATGGAGG
ACGCGGCGCTCGGGAGAGCGGGCGGGTGAGTCACCCACACAAAGGAAAAGGGCCTTTCCGTCCTCAGCCG
TCGCTTCATGTGACTCCACGGAGTACCGGGCGCCGTCCAGGCACCTCGATTAGTTCTCGAGCTTTTGGAG
TACGTCGTCTTTAGGTTGGGGGGAGGGGTTTTATGCGATGGAGTTTCCCCACACTGAGTGGGTGGAGACT
GAAGTTAGGCCAGCTTGGCACTTGATGTAATTCTCCTTGGAATTTGCCCTTTTTGAGTTTGGATCTTGGT
TCATTCTCAAGCCTCAGACAGTGGTTCAAAGTTTTTTTCTTCCATTTCAGGTGTCGTGAGGCTAGCACCG
CCACCATGGTTTCTAAACTGAGCCAGCTGCAGACGGAGCTCCTGGCGGCCCTGCTCGAGTCAGGGCTGAG
CAAAGAGGCACTGATCCAGGCACTGGGTGAGCCGGGGCCCTACCTCCTGGCTGGAGAAGGCCCCCTGGAC
AAGGGGGAGTCCTGCGGCGGCGGTCGAGGGGAGCTGGCTGAGCTGCCCAATGGGCTGGGGGAGACTCGGG
GCTCCGAGGACGAGACGGACGACGATGGGGAAGACTTCACGCCACCCATCCTCAAAGAGCTGGAGAACCT
CAGCCCTGAGGAGGCGGCCCACCAGAAAGCCGTGGTGGAGACCCTTCTGCAGGAGGACCCGTGGCGTGTG
GCGAAGATGGTCAAGTCCTACCTGCAGCAGCACAACATCCCACAGCGGGAGGTGGTCGATACCACTGGCC
TCAACCAGTCCCACCTGTCCCAACACCTCAACAAGGGCACTCCCATGAAGACGCAGAAGCGGGCCGCCCT
GTACACCTGGTACGTCCGCAAGCAGCGAGAGGTGGCGCAGCAGTTCACCCATGCAGGGCAGGGAGGGCTG
ATTGAAGAGCCCACAGGTGATGAGCTACCAACCAAGAAGGGGCGGAGGAACCGTTTCAAGTGGGGCCCAG
CATCCCAGCAGATCCTGTTCCAGGCCTATGAGAGGCAGAAGAACCCTAGCAAGGAGGAGCGAGAGACGCT
AGTGGAGGAGTGCAATAGGGCGGAATGCATCCAGAGAGGGGTGTCCCCATCACAGGCACAGGGGCTGGGC
TCCAACCTCGTCACGGAGGTGCGTGTCTACAACTGGTTTGCCAACCGGCGCAAAGAAGAAGCCTTCCGGC
ACAAGCTGGCCATGGACACGTACAGCGGGCCCCCCCCAGGGCCAGGCCCGGGACCTGCGCTGCCCGCTCA
CAGCTCCCCTGGCCTGCCTCCACCTGCCCTCTCCCCCAGTAAGGTCCACGGTGTGCGCTATGGACAGCCT
GCGACCAGTGAGACTGCAGAAGTACCCTCAAGCAGCGGCGGTCCCTTAGTGACAGTGTCTACACCCCTCC
ACCAAGTGTCCCCCACGGGCCTGGAGCCCAGCCACAGCCTGCTGAGTACAGAAGCCAAGCTGGTCTCAGC
AGCTGGGGGCCCCCTCCCCCCTGTCAGCACCCTGACAGCACTGCACAGCTTGGAGCAGACATCCCCAGGC
CTCAACCAGCAGCCCCAGAACCTCATCATGGCCTCACTTCCTGGGGTCATGACCATCGGGCCTGGTGAGC
CTGCCTCCCTGGGTCCTACGTTCACCAACACAGGTGCCTCCACCCTGGTCATCGGCCTGGCCTCCACGCA
GGCACAGAGTGTGCCGGTCATCAACAGCATGGGCAGCAGCCTGACCACCCTGCAGCCCGTCCAGTTCTCC
CAGCCGCTGCACCCCTCCTACCAGCAGCCGCTCATGCCACCTGTGCAGAGCCATGTGACCCAGAGCCCCT
TCATGGCCACCATGGCTCAGCTGCAGAGCCCCCACGCCCTCTACAGCCACAAGCCCGAGGTGGCCCAGTA
CACCCACACGGGCCTGCTCCCGCAGACTATGCTCATCACCGACACCACCAACCTGAGCGCCCTGGCCAGC
CTCACGCCCACCAAGCAGGAGGCTGCTCTGCTCCCCCAGGTCTTCACCTCAGACACTGAGGCCTCCAGTG
AGTCCGGGCTTCACACGCCGGCATCTCAGGCCACCACCCTCCACGTCCCCAGCCAGGACCCTGCCAGCAT
CCAGCACCTGCAGCCGGCCCACCGGCTCAGCGCCAGCCCCACAGTGTCCTCCAGCAGCCTGGTGCTGTAC
CAGAGCTCAGACTCCAGCAATGGCCAGAGCCACCTGCTGCCATCCAACCACAGCGTCATCGAGACCTTCA
TCTCCACCCAGATGGCCTCTTCCTCCCAGTAGTAATGAACTAGTCCGTAACTTGAAAGTATTTCGATTTC
TTGGCTTTATATATCTTGTGGAAAGGACGAGCTCGCGCATGGCGATGATAACGTACGCGTTAAGTCGACA
ATCAACCTCTGGATTACAAAATTTGTGAAAGATTGACTGGTATTCTTAACTATGTTGCTCCTTTTACGCT
ATGTGGATACGCTGCTTTAATGCCTTTGTATCATGCTATTGCTTCCCGTATGGCTTTCATTTTCTCCTCC
TTGTATAAATCCTGGTTGCTGTCTCTTTATGAGGAGTTGTGGCCCGTTGTCAGGCAACGTGGCGTGGTGT
GCACTGTGTTTGCTGACGCAACCCCCACTGGTTGGGGCATTGCCACCACCTGTCAGCTCCTTTCCGGGAC
TTTCGCTTTCCCCCTCCCTATTGCCACGGCGGAACTCATCGCCGCCTGCCTTGCCCGCTGCTGGACAGGG
GCTCGGCTGTTGGGCACTGACAATTCCGTGGTGTTGTCGGGGAAATCATCGTCCTTTCCTTGGCTGCTCG
CCTGTGTTGCCACCTGGATTCTGCGCGGGACGTCCTTCTGCTACGTCCCTTCGGCCCTCAATCCAGCGGA
CCTTCCTTCCCGCGGCCTGCTGCCGGCTCTGCGGCCTCTTCCGCGTCTTCGCCTTCGCCCTCAGACGAGT
CGGATCTCCCTTTGGGCCGCCTCCCCGCGTCGACTTTAAGACCAATGACTTACAAGGCAGCTGTAGATCT
TAGCCACTTTTTAAAAGAAAAGGGGGGACTGGAAGGGCTAATTCACTCCCAACGAAGACAAGATCTGCTT
TTTGCTTGTACTGGGTCTCTCTGGTTAGACCAGATCTGAGCCTGGGAGCTCTCTGGCTAACTAGGGAACC
CACTGCTTAAGCCTCAATAAAGCTTGCCTTGAGTGCTTCAAGTAGTGTGTGCCCGTCTGTTGTGTGACTC
TGGTAACTAGAGATCCCTCAGACCCTTTTAGTCAGTGTGGAAAATCTCTAGCAGTACGTATAGTAGTTCA
TGTCATCTTATTATTCAGTATTTATAACTTGCAAAGAAATGAATATCAGAGAGTGAGAGGAACTTGTTTA
TTGCAGCTTATAATGGTTACAAATAAAGCAATAGCATCACAAATTTCACAAATAAAGCATTTTTTTCACT
GCATTCTAGTTGTGGTTTGTCCAAACTCATCAATGTATCTTATCATGTCTGGCTCTAGCTATCCCGCCCC
TAACTCCGCCCATCCCGCCCCTAACTCCGCCCAGTTCCGCCCATTCTCCGCCCCATGGCTGACTAATTTT
TTTTATTTATGCAGAGGCCGAGGCCGCCTCGGCCTCTGAGCTATTCCAGAAGTAGTGAGGAGGCTTTTTT
GGAGGCCTAGGGACGTACCCAATTCGCCCTATAGTGAGTCGTATTACGCGCGCTCACTGGCCGTCGTTTT
ACAACGTCGTGACTGGGAAAACCCTGGCGTTACCCAACTTAATCGCCTTGCAGCACATCCCCCTTTCGCC
AGCTGGCGTAATAGCGAAGAGGCCCGCACCGATCGCCCTTCCCAACAGTTGCGCAGCCTGAATGGCGAAT
GGG
[124 nt withheld, positions 4694-4817]
C
[91 nt withheld, positions 4819-4909]
A
[49 nt withheld, positions 4911-4959]
CCTTTGACGTTGGAGTCCACGTTCTTT
[37 nt withheld, positions 4987-5023]
ACCCTATCTCGGTCTATTCTTTTGATTTATAAGGGATTTTGCCGATTTCGGCCTATTGGTTAAAAAATGA
GCTGATTTAACAAAAATTTAACGCGAATTTTAACAAAATATTAACGCTTACAATTTAGGTGGCACTTTTC
GGGGAAATGTGCGCGGAACCCCTATTTGTTTATTTTTCTAAATACATTCAAATATGTATCCGCTCATGAG
ACAATAACCCTGATAAATGCTTCAATAATATTGAAAAAGGAAGAGTATGAGTATTCAACATTTCCGTGTC
GCCCTTATTCCCTTTTTTGCGGCATTTTGCCTTCCTGTTTTTGCTCACCCAGAAACGCTGGTGAAAGTAA
AAGATGCTGAAGATCAGTTGGGTGCACGAGTGGGTTACATCGAACTGGATCTCAACAGCGGTAAGATCCT
TGAGAGTTTTCGCCCCGAAGAACGTTTTCCAATGATGAGCACTTTTAAAGTTCTGCTATGTGGCGCGGTA
TTATCCCGTATTGACGCCGGGCAAGAGCAACTCGGTCGCCGCATACACTATTCTCAGAATGACTTGGTTG
AGTACTCACCAGTCACAGAAAAGCATCTTACGGATGGCATGACAGTAAGAGAATTATGCAGTGCTGCCAT
AACCATGAGTGATAACACTGCGGCCAACTTACTTCTGACAACGATCGGAGGACCGAAGGAGCTAACCGCT
TTTTTGCACAACATGGGGGATCATGTAACTCGCCTTGATCGTTGGGAACCGGAGCTGAATGAAGCCATAC
CAAACGACGAGCGTGACACCACGATGCCTGTAGCAATGGCAACAACGTTGCGCAAACTATTAACTGGCGA
ACTACTTACTCTAGCTTCCCGGCAACAATTAATAGACTGGATGGAGGCGGATAAAGTTGCAGGACCACTT
CTGCGCTCGGCCCTTCCGGCTGGCTGGTTTATTGCTGATAAATCTGGAGCCGGTGAGCGTGGGTCTCGCG
GTATCATTGCAGCACTGGGGCCAGATGGTAAGCCCTCCCGTATCGTAGTTATCTACACGACGGGGAGTCA
GGCAACTATGGATGAACGAAATAGACAGATCGCTGAGATAGGTGCCTCACTGATTAAGCATTGGTAACTG
TCAGACCAAGTTTACTCATATATACTTTAGATTGATTTAAAACTTCATTTTTAATTTAAAAGGATCTAGG
TGAAGATCCTTTTTGATAATCTCATGACCAAAATCCCTTAACGTGAGTTTTCGTTCCACTGAGCGTCAGA
CCCCGTAGAAAAGATCAAAGGATCTTCTTGAGATCCTTTTTTTCTGCGCGTAATCTGCTGCTTGCAAACA
AAAAAACCACCGCTACCAGCGGTGGTTTGTTTGCCGGATCAAGAGCTACCAACTCTTTTTCCGAAGGTAA
CTGGCTTCAGCAGAGCGCAGATACCAAATACTGTTCTTCTAGTGTAGCCGTAGTTAGGCCACCACTTCAA
GAACTCTGTAGCACCGCCTACATACCTCGCTCTGCTAATCCTGTTACCAGTGGCTGCTGCCAGTGGCGAT
AAGTCGTGTCTTACCGGGTTGGACTCAAGACGATAGTTACCGGATAAGGCGCAGCGGTCGGGCTGAACGG
GGGGTTCGTGCACACAGCCCAGCTTGGAGCGAACGACCTACACCGAACTGAGATACCTACAGCGTGAGCT
ATGAGAAAGCGCCACGCTTCCCGAAGGGAGAAAGGCGGACAGGTATCCGGTAAGCGGCAGGGTCGGAACA
GGAGAGCGCACGAGGGAGCTTCCAGGGGGAAACGCCTGGTATCTTTATAGTCCTGTCGGGTTTCGCCACC
TCTGACTTGAGCGTCGATTTTTGTGATGCTCGTCAGGGGGGCGGAGCCTATGGAAAAACGCCAGCAACGC
GGCCTTTTTACGGTTCCTGGCCTTTTGCTGGCCTTTTGCTCACATGTTCTTTCCTGCGTTATCCCCTGAT
TCTGTGGATAACCGTATTACCGCCTTTGAGTGAGCTGATACCGCTCGCCGCAGCCGAACGACCGAGCGCA
GCGAGTCAGTGAGCGAGGAAGCGGAAGAGCGCCCAATACGCAAACCGCCTCTCCCCGCGCGTTGGCCGAT
TCATTAATGCAGCTGGCACGACAGGTTTCCCGACTGGAAAGCGGGCAGTGAGCGCAACGCAATTAATGTG
AGTTAGCTCACTCATTAGGCACCCCAGGCTTTACACTTTATGCTTCCGGCTCGTATGTTGTGTGGAATTG
TGAGCGGATAACAATTTCACACAGGAAACAGCTATGACCATGATTACGCCAAGCGCGCAATTAACCCTCA
CTAAAGGGAACAAAAGCTGGAGCTGCAAGCTTAATGTAGTCTTATGCAATACTCTTGTAGTCTTGCAACA
TGGTAACGATGAGTTAGCAACATGCCTTACAAGGAGAGAAAAAGCACCGTGCATGCCGATTGGTGGAAGT
AAGGTGGTACGATCGTGCCTTATTAGGAAGGCAACAGACGGGTCTGACATGGATTGGACGAACCACTGAA
TTGCCGCATTGCAGAGATATTGTATTTAAGTGCCTAGCTCGATACATAAACGGGTCTCTCTGGTTAGACC
AGATCTGAGCCTGGGAGCTCTCTGGCTAACTAGGGAACCCACTGCTTAAGCCTCAATAAAGCTTGCCTTG
AGTGCTTCAAGTAGTGTGTGCCCGTCTGTTGTGTGACTCTGGTAACTAGAGATCCCTCAGACCCTTTTAG
TCAGTGTGGAAAATCTCTAGCAGTGGCGCCCGAACAGGGACTTGAAAGCGAAAGGGAAACCAGAGGAGCT
CTCTCGACGCAGGACTCGGCTTGCTGAAGCGCGCACGGCAAGAGGCGAGGGGCGGCGACTGGTGAGTACG
CCAAAAATTTTGACTAGCGGAGGCTAGAAGGAGAGAGATGGGTGCGAGAGCGTCAGTATTAAGCGGGGGA
GAATTAGATCGCGATGGGAAAAAATTCGGTTAAGGCCAGGGGGAAAGAAAAAATATAAATTAAAACATAT
AGTATGGGCAAGCAGGGAGCTAGAACGATTCGCAGTTAATCCTGGCCTGTTAGAAACATCAGAAGGCTGT
AGACAAATACTGGGACAGCTACAACCATCCCTTCAGACAGGATCAGAAGAACTTAGATCATTATATAATA
CAGTAGCAACCCTCTATTGTGTGCATCAAAGGATAGAGATAAAAGACACCAAGGAAGCTTTAGACAAGAT
AGAGGAAGAGCAAAACAAAAGTAAGACCACCGCACAGCAAGCGGCCGCTGATCTTCAGACCTGGAGGAGG
AGATATGAGGGACAATTGGAGAAGTGAATTATATAAATATAAAGTAGTAAAAATTGAACCATTAGGAGTA
GCACCCACCAAGGCAAAGAGAAGAGTGGTGCAGAGAGAAAAAAGAGCAGTGGGAATAGGAGCTTTGTTCC
TTGGGTTCTTGGGAGCAGCAGGAAGCACTATGGGCGCAGCGTCAATGACGCTGACGGTACAGGCCAGACA
ATTATTGTCTGGTATAGTGCAGCAGCAGAACAATTTGCTGAGGGCTATTGAGGCGCAACAGCATCTGTTG
CAACTCACAGTCTGGGGCATCAAGCAGCTCCAGGCAAGAATCCTGGCTGTGGAAAGATACCTAAAGGATC
AACAGCTCCTGGGGATTTGGGGTTGCTCTGGAAAACTCATTTGCACCACTGCTGTGCCTTGGAATGCTAG
TTGGAGTAATAAATCTCTGGAACAGATTTGGAATCACACGACCTGGATGGAGTGGGACAGAGAAATTAAC
AATTACACAAGCTTAATACACTCCTTAATTGAAGAATCGCAAAACCAGCAAGAAAAGAATGAACAAGAAT
TATTGGAATTAGATAAATGGGCAAGTTTGTGGAATTGGTTTAACATAACAAATTGGCTGTGGTATATAAA
ATTATTCATAATGATAGTAGGAGGCTTGGTAGGTTTAAGAATAGTTTTTGCTGTACTTTCTATAGTGAAT
AGAGTTAGGCAGGGATATTCACCATTATCGTTTCAGACCCACCTCCCAACCCCGAGGGGACCCATGCATT
GCATCTCAATTAGTCAGCAACCAGGTGTGGAAAGTCCCCAGGCTCCCCAGCAGGCAGAAGTATGCAAAGC
ATGCGTCTCAATTAGTCAGCAACCATAGTCCCGCCCCTAACTCCGCCCATCCCGCCCCTAACTCCGCCCA
GTTCCGCCCATTCTCCGCCCCATGGCTGACTAATTTTTTTTATTTATGCAGAGGCCGAGGCCGCCTCGGC
CTCTGAGCTATTCCAGAAGTAGTGAGGAGGCTTTTTTGGAGGCCTAGGCTTTTGCAAAAAGCTTTCTAGA
GGTACCACCGGAGCTTACCATGACCGAGTACAAGCCCACGGTGCGCCTCGCCACCCGCGACGACGTCCCC
AGGGCCGTACGCACCCTCGCCGCCGCGTTCGCCGACTACCCCGCCACGCGCCACACCGTCGATCCGGACC
GCCACATCGAGCGGGTCACCGAGCTGCAAGAACTCTTCCTCACGCGCGTCGGGCTCGACATCGGCAAGGT
GTGGGTCGCGGACGACGGCGCCGCCGTGGCGGTCTGGACCACGCCGGAGAGCGTCGAAGCGGGGGCGGTG
TTCGCCGAGATCGGCCCGCGCATGGCCGAGTTGAGCGGTTCCCGGCTGGCCGCGCAGCAACAGATGGAAG
GCCTCCTGGCGCCGCACCGGCCCAAGGAGCCCGCGTGGTTCCTGGCCACCGTCGGCGTCTCGCCCGACCA
CCAGGGCAAGGGTCTGGGCAGCGCCGTCGTGCTCCCCGGAGTGGAGGCGGCCGAGCGCGCCGGGGTGCCC
GCCTTCCTGGAGACCTCCGCGCCCCGCAACCTCCCCTTCTACGAGCGGCTCGGCTTCACCGTCACCGCCG
ACGTCGAGGTGCCCGAAGGACCGCGCACCTGGTGCATGACCCGCAAGCCCGGTGCCAGTTAACGAATTCT
AGATCTTGAGACAAATGGCAGTATTCATCCACAATTTTAAAAGAAAAGGGGGGATTGGGGGGTACAGTGC
AGGGGAAAGAATAGTAGACATAATAGCAACAGACATACAAACTAAAGAATTACAAAAACAAATTACAAAA
ATTCAAAATTTTCGGGTTTATTACAGGGACAGCAGAGATCCACTTTGGCGCCGGCTCGAGGCCTGCAGGT
GCAAAGATGGATAAAGTTTTAAACAGAGAGGAATCTTTGCAGCTAATGGACCTTCTAGGTCTTGAAAGGA
GTGGGAATT
Features (pLannotate 1.2.2; 31 found; start..end, strand, type, name):
      1..1179    +  promoter       EF-1α promoter: strong constitutive promoter for human elongation factor EF-1α
   1196..3109    +  CDS            HNF1A: HNF1A_HUMAN - Also known as TCF1. Experimental evidence at protein level: Swiss-Prot protein existence level 1. Transcriptional activator that regulates the tissue specific expression of multiple genes, especially in pancreatic islet cells and in liver (By similarity). Binds to the inverted palindrome 5'- GTTAATNATTAAC-3' (PubMed:12453420, PubMed:10966642). Activates the transcription of CYP1A2, CYP2E1 and CYP3A11 (By similarity). From Homo sapiens (Human).
   3125..3178    +  promoter       U6 promoter (fragment): RNA polymerase III promoter for human U6 snRNA
   3220..3808    +  misc_feature   WPRE: woodchuck hepatitis virus posttranscriptional regulatory element
   3859..3878    +  misc_feature   cPPT/CTS (fragment): central polypurine tract and central termination sequence of HIV-1
   3880..4113    +  LTR            3' LTR (ΔU3): self-inactivating 3' long terminal repeat (LTR) from HIV-1
   4191..4312    +  polyA_signal   SV40 poly(A) signal: SV40 polyadenylation signal
   4352..4487    +  rep_origin     SV40 ori: SV40 origin of replication
   4508..4526    -  promoter       T7 promoter: promoter for bacteriophage T7 RNA polymerase
   4534..4689    +  CDS            lacZα (fragment): LacZα fragment of β-galactosidase; lacZ fragment
   4694..5122    +  rep_origin     f1 ori (sequence partly withheld): f1 bacteriophage origin of replication; arrow indicates direction of (+) strand synthesis
   5175..5279    +  promoter       AmpR promoter: bla
   5280..6140    +  CDS            AmpR: β-lactamase; bla; confers resistance to ampicillin, carbenicillin, and related antibiotics
   6311..6899    +  rep_origin     ori: high-copy-number ColE1/pMB1/pBR322/pUC origin of replication
   7082..7174    +  CDS            lacI (fragment): lac repressor; lacI; The lac repressor binds to the lac operator to inhibit transcription in E. coli. This inhibition can be relieved by adding lactose or isopropyl-β-D-thiogalactopyranoside (IPTG).
   7187..7208    +  protein_bind   CAP binding site: CAP binding activates transcription in the presence of cAMP. E. coli catabolite activator protein
   7223..7253    +  promoter       lac promoter: promoter for the E. coli lac operon
   7261..7277    +  protein_bind   lac operator: The lac repressor binds to the lac operator to inhibit transcription in E. coli. This inhibition can be relieved by adding lactose or isopropyl-β-D-thiogalactopyranoside (IPTG). lac repressor encoded by lacI
   7322..7340    +  promoter       T3 promoter: promoter for bacteriophage T3 RNA polymerase
   7368..7594    +  promoter       RSV promoter: Rous sarcoma virus enhancer/promoter
   7595..7775    +  LTR            5' LTR (truncated): truncated 5' long terminal repeat (LTR) from HIV-1
   7822..7947    +  misc_feature   HIV-1 Ψ: packaging signal of human immunodeficiency virus type 1
   7931..8294    +  CDS            HIV-1 gag (fragment): gag protein from human immunodeficiency virus 1; gag
   8440..8673    +  misc_feature   RRE: The Rev response element (RRE) of HIV-1 allows for Rev-dependent mRNA export from the nucleus to the cytoplasm.
   9050..9076    +  CDS            Rev (fragment): human immunodeficiency virus 1 (HIV-1) Rev protein; rev; enhances nuclear export of unspliced and incompletely spliced viral mRNAs
   9083..9106    +  promoter       SV40 promoter (fragment): SV40 early promoter
   9107..9178    +  promoter       SV40 promoter (fragment): SV40 enhancer and early promoter
   9202..9337    +  rep_origin     SV40 ori: SV40 origin of replication
   9383..9979    +  CDS            PuroR (fragment): puromycin N-acetyltransferase; pac from Streptomyces; confers resistance to puromycin
  10028..10145   +  misc_feature   cPPT/CTS: central polypurine tract and central termination sequence of HIV-1
  10210..10276   +  CDS            small t antigen (fragment): SV40 (simian virus 40) small t antigen
