[The description below was written by a language model from this plasmid's Addgene catalogue record and pLannotate feature annotations shown in this document.]
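Description:
TFORF1688 is a third-generation-style, self-inactivating lentiviral expression plasmid built on the pLX_TRC317 backbone, carrying the human transcription factor HNF1A as one member of a barcoded transcription factor ORF collection. It is maintained in E. coli through a high-copy ColE1/pUC-type origin with ampicillin selection (AmpR under its own bla promoter). An f1 origin and remnants of lac and phage-promoter (T7, T3) cloning sequences are also present in the backbone. The depositor notes a risk of recombination during propagation, which is common in plasmids carrying repeated LTR sequences.

The viral genome is transcribed from an RSV promoter fused to a truncated HIV-1 5' LTR. This is followed by the Ψ packaging signal with a partial gag sequence, the Rev response element for nuclear export of the full-length transcript, and a cPPT/CTS that aids nuclear import. It ends at a ΔU3 3' LTR, which disables LTR promoter activity after integration, with an SV40 poly(A) signal downstream.

Two expression units sit within this frame. An SV40 early promoter/origin region drives puromycin N-acetyltransferase for selecting transduced mammalian cells, and the strong constitutive EF-1α promoter drives the HNF1A ORF. HNF1A is a transcriptional activator of liver and pancreatic islet genes. A WPRE downstream of the ORF enhances transcript stability and expression.

According to the catalogue entry, each construct in the collection carries a unique 24-bp barcode, although the feature table does not annotate it. The short U6 promoter fragment called just after the ORF is probably a residual or primer-binding sequence rather than a functional Pol III unit. The vector is intended for HNF1A overexpression, alone or in pooled screens where the barcodes identify which factor each cell received, as in directed differentiation studies.
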