Addgene plasmid #144371: TFORF1688
Purpose: Lentiviral vector for overexpressing transcription factor ORFs with unique 24-bp barcodes. Barcodes facilitate identification of transcription factors in pooled screens.
Depositing lab: Feng Zhang. Depositing organization: Broad Institute. Publication: A transcription factor atlas of directed differentiation. Joung J, Ma S, Tay T, Geiger-Schuller KR, Kirchgatterer PC, Verdine VK, Guo B, Arias-Garcia MA, Allen WE, Singh A, Kuksenko O, Abudayyeh OO, Gootenberg JS, Fu Z, Macrae RK, Buenrostro JD, Regev A, Zhang F. Cell. 2023 Jan 5;186(1):209-229.e26. doi: 10.1016/j.cell.2022.11.026. PubMed 36608654.
Backbone
  Vector backbone: pLX_TRC317
  Backbone manufacturer: Broad Institute Genetic Perturbation Platform
  Backbone size w/o insert (bp): 8264
  Vector type: Mammalian Expression, Lentiviral
  Selectable markers: Puromycin
Growth in bacteria
  Bacterial resistance: Ampicillin, 100 μg/mL
  Growth temperature: 37°C
  Growth strain: NEB Stable
  Copy number: High Copy
Gene/Insert
  Gene/Insert name: HNF1A
  Species: H. sapiens (human)
  Insert size (bp): 2018
  Entrez Gene: HNF1A (a.k.a. HNF-1-alpha, HNF-1A, HNF1, HNF1alpha, HNF4A, IDDM20, LFB1, MODY3, TCF-1, TCF1)
  Promoter: EF1a
  Cloning method: Unknown
  Sequencing primers: 5′ GGGTGGAGACTGAAGTTAGGCCAG; 3′ CACATAGCGTAAAAGGAGCAACATAG
Terms and licenses: Academic/Nonprofit Terms; Industry Terms: Not Available to Industry
Depositor comments: NM_001306179,ENST00000544413 . The transcription factor ORF portion of this plasmid was synthesized by Genewiz. Please test multiple small colonies in case of plasmid recombination. To make this collection available in a timely manner, a portion of this collection was not fully sequenced by Addgene. If an Addgene verified full plasmid sequence is not available, please contact us prior to placing an order to request the full sequence.
How to cite: TFORF1688 was a gift from Feng Zhang (Addgene plasmid # 144371 ; http://n2t.net/addgene:144371 ; RRID:Addgene_144371)
