>Addgene plasmid #144371 | TFORF1688 | depositor partial sequence | sequence record 285228 | Insert
ACCGCCACCATGGTTTCTAAACTGAGCCAGCTGCAGACGGAGCTCCTGGCGGCCCTGCTCGAGTCAGGGC
TGAGCAAAGAGGCACTGATCCAGGCACTGGGTGAGCCGGGGCCCTACCTCCTGGCTGGAGAAGGCCCCCT
GGACAAGGGGGAGTCCTGCGGCGGCGGTCGAGGGGAGCTGGCTGAGCTGCCCAATGGGCTGGGGGAGACT
CGGGGCTCCGAGGACGAGACGGACGACGATGGGGAAGACTTCACGCCACCCATCCTCAAAGAGCTGGAGA
ACCTCAGCCCTGAGGAGGCGGCCCACCAGAAAGCCGTGGTGGAGACCCTTCTGCAGGAGGACCCGTGGCG
TGTGGCGAAGATGGTCAAGTCCTACCTGCAGCAGCACAACATCCCACAGCGGGAGGTGGTCGATACCACT
GGCCTCAACCAGTCCCACCTGTCCCAACACCTCAACAAGGGCACTCCCATGAAGACGCAGAAGCGGGCCG
CCCTGTACACCTGGTACGTCCGCAAGCAGCGAGAGGTGGCGCAGCAGTTCACCCATGCAGGGCAGGGAGG
GCTGATTGAAGAGCCCACAGGTGATGAGCTACCAACCAAGAAGGGGCGGAGGAACCGTTTCAAGTGGGGC
CCAGCATCCCAGCAGATCCTGTTCCAGGCCTATGAGAGGCAGAAGAACCCTAGCAAGGAGGAGCGAGAGA
CGCTAGTGGAGGAGTGCAATAGGGCGGAATGCATCCAGAGAGGGGTGTCCCCATCACAGGCACAGGGGCT
GGGCTCCAACCTCGTCACGGAGGTGCGTGTCTACAACTGGTTTGCCAACCGGCGCAAAGAAGAAGCCTTC
CGGCACAAGCTGGCCATGGACACGTACAGCGGGCCCCCCCCAGGGCCAGGCCCGGGACCTGCGCTGCCCG
CTCACAGCTCCCCTGGCCTGCCTCCACCTGCCCTCTCCCCCAGTAAGGTCCACGGTGTGCGCTATGGACA
GCCTGCGACCAGTGAGACTGCAGAAGTACCCTCAAGCAGCGGCGGTCCCTTAGTGACAGTGTCTACACCC
CTCCACCAAGTGTCCCCCACGGGCCTGGAGCCCAGCCACAGCCTGCTGAGTACAGAAGCCAAGCTGGTCT
CAGCAGCTGGGGGCCCCCTCCCCCCTGTCAGCACCCTGACAGCACTGCACAGCTTGGAGCAGACATCCCC
AGGCCTCAACCAGCAGCCCCAGAACCTCATCATGGCCTCACTTCCTGGGGTCATGACCATCGGGCCTGGT
GAGCCTGCCTCCCTGGGTCCTACGTTCACCAACACAGGTGCCTCCACCCTGGTCATCGGCCTGGCCTCCA
CGCAGGCACAGAGTGTGCCGGTCATCAACAGCATGGGCAGCAGCCTGACCACCCTGCAGCCCGTCCAGTT
CTCCCAGCCGCTGCACCCCTCCTACCAGCAGCCGCTCATGCCACCTGTGCAGAGCCATGTGACCCAGAGC
CCCTTCATGGCCACCATGGCTCAGCTGCAGAGCCCCCACGCCCTCTACAGCCACAAGCCCGAGGTGGCCC
AGTACACCCACACGGGCCTGCTCCCGCAGACTATGCTCATCACCGACACCACCAACCTGAGCGCCCTGGC
CAGCCTCACGCCCACCAAGCAGGAGGCTGCTCTGCTCCCCCAGGTCTTCACCTCAGACACTGAGGCCTCC
AGTGAGTCCGGGCTTCACACGCCGGCATCTCAGGCCACCACCCTCCACGTCCCCAGCCAGGACCCTGCCA
GCATCCAGCACCTGCAGCCGGCCCACCGGCTCAGCGCCAGCCCCACAGTGTCCTCCAGCAGCCTGGTGCT
GTACCAGAGCTCAGACTCCAGCAATGGCCAGAGCCACCTGCTGCCATCCAACCACAGCGTCATCGAGACC
TTCATCTCCACCCAGATGGCCTCTTCCTCCCAGTAGTAATGAACTAGTCCGTAACTTGAAAGTATTTCGA
TTTCTTGGCTTTATATATCTTGTGGAAAGGACGAGCTCGCGCATGGCGATGATAACGT
