>Addgene plasmid #144371 | TFORF1688 | depositor partial sequence | sequence record 285229 | Barcode
GCTCGCGCATGGCGATGATAACGT
